>Addgene plasmid #91132 | pDIRECT_21J | depositor full sequence | sequence record 175569 | Full Sequence
GTAGGCGGTGCTACAGAGTTCTTGAAGTGGTGGCCTAACTACGGCTACACTAGAAGGACAGTATTTGGTA
TCTGCGCTCTGCTGAAGCCAGTTACCTTCGGAAAAAGAGTTGGTAGCTCTTGATCCGGCAAACAAACCAC
CGCTGGTAGCGGTGGTTTTTTTGTTTGCAAGCAGCAGATTACGCGCAGAAAAAAAGGATCTCAAGAAGAT
CCTTTGATCTTTTCTACGGGGTCTGACGCTCAGTGGAACGAAAACTCACGTTAAGGGATTTTGGTCATGC
ATTCTAGGTACTAAAACAATTCATCCAGTAAAATATAATATTTTATTTTCTCCCAATCAGGCTTGATCCC
CAGTAAGTCAAAAAATAGCTCGACATACTGTTCTTCCCCGATATCCTCCCTGATCGACCGGACGCAGAAG
GCAATGTCATACCACTTGTCCGCCCTGCCGCTTCTCCCAAGATCAATAAAGCCACTTACTTTGCCATCTT
TCACAAAGATGTTGCTGTCTCCCAGGTCGCCGTGGGAAAAGACAAGTTCCTCTTCGGGCTTTTCCGTCTT
TAAAAAATCATACAGCTCGCGCGGATCTTTAAATGGAGTGTCTTCTTCCCAGTTTTCGCAATCCACATCG
GCCAGATCGTTATTCAGTAAGTAATCCAATTCGGCTAAGCGGCTGTCTAAGCTATTCGTATAGGGACAAT
CCGATATGTCGATGGAGTGAAAGAGCCTGATGCACTCCGCATACAGCTCGATAATCTTTTCAGGGCTTTG
TTCATCTTCATACTCTTCCGAGCAAAGGACGCCATCGGCCTCACTCATGAGCAGATTGCTCCAGCCATCA
TGCCGTTCAAAGTGCAGGACCTTTGGAACAGGCAGCTTTCCTTCCAGCCATAGCATCATGTCCTTTTCCC
GTTCCACATCATAGGTGGTCCCTTTATACCGGCTGTCCGTCATTTTTAAATATAGGTTTTCATTTTCTCC
CACCAGCTTATATACCTTAGCAGGAGACATTCCTTCCGTATCTTTTACGCAGCGGTATTTTTCGATCAGT
TTTTTCAATTCCGGTGATATTCTCATTTTAGCCATTTATTATTTCCTTCCTCTTTTCTACAGTATTTAAA
GATACCCCAAGAAGCTAATTATAACAAGACGAACTCCAATTCACTGTTCCTTGCATTCTAAAACCTTAAA
TACCAGAAAACAGCTTTTTCAAAGTTGTTTTCAAAGTTGGCGTATAACATAGTATCGACGGAGCCGATTT
TGAAACCGCGGTGATCACAGGCAGCAACGCTCTGTCATCGTTACAATCAACATGCTACCCTCCGCGAGAT
CATCCGTGTTTCAAACCCGGCAGCTTAGTTGCCGTTCTTCCGAATAGCATCGGTAACATGAGCAAAGTCT
GCCGCCTTACAACGGCTCTCCCGCTGACGCCGTCCCGGACTGATGGGCTGCCTGTATCGAGTGGTGATTT
TGTGCCGAGCTGCCGGTCGGGGAGCTGTTGGCTGGCTGGTGGCAGGATATATTGTGGTGTAAACAAATTG
ACGCTTAGACAACTTAATAACACATTGCGGACGTTTTTAATGTACTGAATTAACGCCGAATTAATTCGGG
GGATCTGGATTTTAGTACTGGATTTTGGTTTTAGGAATTAGAAATTTTATTGATAGAAGTATTTTACAAA
TACAAATACATACTAAGGGTTTCTTATATGCTCAACACATGAGCGAAACCCTATAGGAACCCTAATTCCC
TTATCTGGGAACTACTCACACATTATTATGGAGAAAATAGAGCTTGTCGATCGTTAATTAATCACCTCCA
AGATCCCGGACGAGTGCTGGGGCGTCGGTTTCCACTATCGGCGAGTACTTCTACACAGCCATCGGTCCAG
ACGGCCGCGCTTCTGCGGGCGATTTGTGTACGCCCGACAGTCCCGGCTCCGGATCGGACGATTGCGTCGC
ATCGACCCTGCGCCCAAGCTGCATCATCGAAATTGCCGTCAACCAAGCTCTGATAGAGTTGGTCAAGACC
AATGCGGAGCATATACGCCCGGAGCCGCGGCGATCCTGCAAGCTCCGGATGCCTCCGCTCGAAGTAGCGC
GTCTGCTGCTCCATACAAGCCAACCACGGCCTCCAGAAGAAGATGTTGGCGACCTCGTATTGGGAATCCC
CGAACATCGCCTCGCTCCAGTCAATGACCGCTGTTATGCGGCCATTGTCCGTCAGGACATTGTTGGAGCC
GAAATCCGCGTGCACGAGGTGCCGGACTTCGGGGCAGTCCTCGGCCCAAAGCATCAGCTCATCGAGAGCC
TGCGCGACGGACGCACTGACGGTGTCGTCCATCACAGTTTGCCAGTGATACACATGGGGATCAGCAATCG
CGCATATGAAATCACGCCATGTAGTGTATTGACCGATTCCTTGCGGTCCGAATGGGCCGAACCCGCTCGT
CTGGCTAAGATCGGCCGCAGCGATCGCATCCATGGCCTCCGCGACCGGCTGCAGAACAGCGGGCAGTTCG
GTTTCAGGCAGGTCTTGCAACGTGACACCCTGTGCACGGCGGGAGATGCAATAGGTCAGGCTCTCGCTGA
ATTCCCCAATGTCAAGCACTTCCGGAATCGGGAGCGCGGCCGATGCAAAGTGCCGATAAACATAACGATC
TTTGTAGAAACCATCGGCGCAGCTATTTACCCGCAGGACATATCCACGCCCTCCTACATCGAAGCTGAAA
GCACGAGATTCTTCGCCCTCCGAGAGCTGCATCAGGTCGGACACGCTGTCGAACTTTTCGATCAGAAACT
TCTCGACAGACGTCGCGGTGAGTTCAGGCTTTTTCATCCTAGGAGAGATAGATTTGTAGAGAGAGACTGG
TGATTTCAGCGTGTCCTCTCCAAATGAAATGAACTTCCTTATATAGAGGAAGGGTCTTGCGAAGGATAGT
GGGATTGTGCGTCATCCCTTACGTCAGTGGAGATATCACATCAATCCACTTGCTTTGAAGACGTGGTTGG
AACGTCTTCTTTTTCCACGATGCTCCTCGTGGGTGGGGGTCCATCTTTGGGACCACTGTCGGCAGAGGCA
TCTTGAACGATAGCCTTTCCTTTATCGCAATGATGGCATTTGTAGGTGCCACCTTCCTTTTCTACTGTCC
TTTTGATGAAGTGACAGATAGCTGGGCAATGGAATCCGAGGAGGTTTCCCGATATTACCCTTTGTTGAAA
AGTCTCAATAGCCCTTTGGTCTTCTGAGACTGTATCTTTGATATTCTTGGAGTAGACGAGAGTGTCGTGC
TCCACCATGTTCACATCAATCCACTTGCTTTGAAGACGTGGTTGGAACGTCTTCTTTTTCCACGATGCTC
CTCGTGGGTGGGGGTCCATCTTTGGGACCACTGTCGGCAGAGGCATCTTGAACGATAGCCTTTCCTTTAT
CGCAATGATGGCATTTGTAGGTGCCACCTTCCTTTTCTACTGTCCTTTTGATGAAGTGACAGATAGCTGG
GCAATGGAATCCGAGGAGGTTTCCCGATATTACCCTTTGTTGAAAAGTCTCAATAGCCCTTTGGTCTTCT
GAGACTGTATCTTTGATATTCTTGGAGTAGACGAGAGTGTCGTGCTCCACCATGGGCGCGCCAGATTTGC
CTTTTCAATTTCAGAAAGAATGCTAACCCACAGATGGTTAGAGAGGCTTACGCAGCAGGTATCATCAAGA
CGATCTACCCGAGCAATAATCTCCAGGAAATCAAATACCTTCCCAAGAAGGTTAAAGATGCAGTCAAAAG
ATTCAGGACTAACTGCATCAAGAACACAGAGAAAGATATATTTCTCAAGATCAGAAGTACTATTCCAGTA
TGGACGATTCAAGGCTTGCTTCACAAACCAAGGCAAGTAATAGAGATTGGAGTCTCTAAAAAGGTAGTTC
CCACTGAATCAAAGGCCATGGAGTCAAAGATTCAAATAGAGGACCTAACAGAACTCGCCGTAAAGACTGG
CGAACAGTTCATACAGAGTCTCTTACGACTCAATGACAAGAAGAAAATCTTCGTCAACATGGTGGAGCAC
GACACACTTGTCTACTCCAAAAATATCAAAGATACAGTCTCAGAAGACCAAAGGGCAATTGAGACTTTTC
AACAAAGGGTAATATCCGGAAACCTCCTCGGATTCCATTGCCCAGCTATCTGTCACTTTATTGTGAAGAT
AGTGGAAAAGGAAGGTGGCTCCTACAAATGCCATCATTGCGATAAAGGAAAGGCCATCGTTGAAGATGCC
TCTGCCGACAGTGGTCCCAAAGATGGACCCCCACCCACGAGGAGCATCGTGGAAAAAGAAGACGTTCCAA
CCACGTCTTCAAAGCAAGTGGATTGATGTGATATCTCCACTGACGTAAGGGATGACGCACAATCCCACTA
TCCTTCGCAAGACCCTTCCTCTATATAAGGAAGTTCATTTCATTTGGAGAGAACACGGGGGACTCCTGCA
GGGAATTCCAAGCAACGAACTGCGAGTGATTCAAGAAAAAAGAAAACCTGAGCTTTCGATCTCTTCGGAG
TGGTTTCTTGTTCTTTGAAAAAGAGGGGGAAGCATGGATTATAAGGATCACGATGGCGACTACAAGGACC
ACGATATTGACTACAAAGACGATGACGATAAAATGGCTCCTAAGAAAAAGCGCAAAGTCGGTATCCATGG
CGTTCCCTCTAGAATGGTGGATCTACGCACGCTCGGCTACAGTCAGCAGCAGCAAGAGAAGATCAAACCG
AAGGTGCGTTCGACAGTGGCGCAGCACCACGAGGCACTGGTGGGCCATGGGTTTACACACGCGCACATCG
TTGCGCTCAGCCAACACCCGGCAGCGTTAGGGACCGTCGCTGTCACGTATCAGCACATAATCACGGCGTT
GCCAGAGGCGACACACGAAGACATCGTTGGCGTCGGCAAACAGTGGTCCGGCGCACGCGCCCTGGAGGCC
TTGCTCACGGATGCGGGGGAGTTGAGAGGTCCGCCGTTACAGTTGGACACAGGCCAACTTGTGAAGATTG
CAAAACGTGGCGGCGTGACCGCAATGGAGGCAGTGCATGCCAGCAGGAATGCGTTAACAGGTGCCCCCCT
GGAGACGTTATATTCCCCAGAACATCAGGTTAATGGCGTTTTTGATGTCATTTTCGCGGTGGCTGAGATC
AGCCACTTCTTCCCCGATAACGGAAACCGGCACACTGGCCATATCGGTGGTCATCATGCGCCAGCTTTCA
TCCCCGATATGCACCACCGGGTAAAGTTCACGGGAGACTTTATCTGACAGCAGACGTGCACTGGCCAGGG
GGATCACCATCCGTCGCCCGGGCGTGTCAATAATATCACTCTGTACATCCACAAACAGACGATAACGGCT
CTCTCTTTTATAGGTGTAAACCTTAAACTGCATTTCACCAGCCCCTGTTCTCGTCAGCAAAAGAGCCGTT
CATTTCAATAAACCGGGCGACCTCAGCCATCCCTTCCTGATTTTCCGCTTTCCAGCGTTCGGCACGCAGA
CGACGGGCTTCATTCTGCATGGTTGTGCTTACCAGACCGGAGATATTGACATCATATATGCCTTGAGCAA
CTGATAGCTGTCGCTGTCAACTGTCACTGTAATACGCTGCTTCATAGCATACCTCCTTTTGACATACTTC
GGGTATACATATCAGTATATATTCTTATACCGCAAAAATCAGCGCGCAAATACGCATACTGTTATCTGGC
TTCGTCTCCAACGACCACCTCGTCGCCTTGGCCTGCCTCGGCGGACGTCCTGCCATGGATGCAGTGAAAA
AGGGATTGCCGCACGCGCCGGAATTGATCAGAAGAGTCAATCGCCGTATTGGCGAACGCACGTCCCATCG
CGTTGCCGGATCCCAGCTGGTGAAGTCCGAGCTGGAAGAAAAAAAGAGCGAGCTGCGCCACAAGCTCAAG
TACGTGCCCCACGAGTACATCGAGCTGATCGAGATCGCCCGCAACAGCACCCAAGACCGCATCCTGGAGA
TGAAAGTGATGGAGTTCTTCATGAAGGTGTACGGCTACCGCGGCAAGCACCTGGGCGGCTCCCGCAAGCC
CGATGGCGCCATCTACACCGTGGGCTCCCCCATCGACTATGGCGTCATTGTCGACACCAAGGCCTACTCC
GGCGGCTACAACTTACCCATCGGTCAGGCCGACGAGATGCAACGCTACGTGAAGGAGAACCAGACCCGCA
ATAAGCACATTAATCCCAACGAGTGGTGGAAGGTGTACCCCTCCTCCGTGACCGAGTTCAAATTCCTGTT
CGTGTCCGGCCACTTCAAGGGCAATTATAAGGCCCAACTGACCCGCCTGAACCGCAAGACCAACTGCAAC
GGCGCCGTGCTGTCCGTGGAGGAACTGCTGATCGGCGGCGAGATGATCAAGGCTGGTACCCTGACCCTGG
AAGAGGTGCGCCGCAAGTTCAACAATGGTGAAATCAATTTCAGGTCCGGAAGCGGCGCCACGAACTTCTC
TCTGTTAAAGCAAGCAGGTGACGTGGAAGAAAACCCAGGGCCCATGGACTACAAAGACCATGACGGTGAT
TATAAAGATCATGACATCGATTACAAGGATGACGATGACAAGATGGCCCCCAAGAAGAAGAGGAAGGTGG
GCATTCACGGGGTGCCGGCTAGCATGGTGGATCTACGCACGCTCGGCTACAGTCAGCAGCAGCAAGAGAA
GATCAAACCGAAGGTGCGTTCGACAGTGGCGCAGCACCACGAGGCACTGGTGGGCCATGGGTTTACACAC
GCGCACATCGTTGCGCTCAGCCAACACCCGGCAGCGTTAGGGACCGTCGCTGTCACGTATCAGCACATAA
TCACGGCGTTGCCAGAGGCGACACACGAAGACATCGTTGGCGTCGGCAAACAGTGGTCCGGCGCACGCGC
CCTGGAGGCCTTGCTCACGGATGCGGGGGAGTTGAGAGGTCCGCCGTTACAGTTGGACACAGGCCAACTT
GTGAAGATTGCAAAACGTGGCGGCGTGACCGCAATGGAGGCAGTGCATGCATCGCGCAATGCACTGACGG
GTGCCCCCCTGGAGACCGGCGCCGCTACAGGGCGCGTCCCATTCGCCATTCAGGCTGCGCAACTGTTGGG
AAGGGCGATCGGTGCGGGCCTCTTCGCTATTACGCCAGCTGGCGAAAGGGGGATGTGCTGCAAGGCGATT
AAGTTGGGTAACGCCAGGGTTTTCCCAGTCACGACGTTGTAAAACGACGGCCAGTGAGCGCGCGTAATAC
GACTCACTATAGGGCGAATTGGGTACCGGGCCGCCCCTTGAGGTCCTCCAGCTTTTGTTCCCTTTAGTGA
GGGTTAATTGCGCGCTTGGCGTAATCATGGTCATAGCTGTTTCCTGTGTGAAATTGTTATCCGCTCACAA
TTCCACACAACATACGAGCCGGAAGCATAAAGTGTAAAGCCTGGGGTGCCTAATGAGTGAGCTAACTCAC
ATTAATTGCGTTGCGCTCACTGCCCGCTTTCCACCGGTGGTCTCCAACGATCATCTGGTGGCACTCGCGT
GCCTCGGCGGACGTCCTGCCATGGATGCAGTGAAAAAGGGATTGCCGCACGCGCCGGAATTGATCAGAAG
AGTCAATCGCCGTATTGGCGAACGCACGTCCCATCGCGTTGCCAGATCTCAACTAGTCAAAAGTGAACTG
GAGGAGAAGAAATCTGAACTTCGTCATAAATTGAAATATGTGCCTCATGAATATATTGAATTAATTGAAA
TTGCCAGAAATTCCACTCAGGATAGAATTCTTGAAATGAAGGTAATGGAATTTTTTATGAAAGTTTATGG
ATATAGAGGTAAACATTTGGGTGGATCAAGGAAACCGGACGGAGCAATTTATACTGTCGGATCTCCTATT
GATTACGGTGTGATCGTGGATACTAAAGCTTATAGCGGAGGTTATAATCTGCCAATTGGCCAAGCAGATG
AAATGGAGCGATATGTCGAAGAAAATCAAACACGAGACAAACATCTCAACCCTAATGAATGGTGGAAAGT
CTATCCATCTTCTGTAACGGAATTTAAGTTTTTATTTGTGAGTGGTCACTTTAAAGGAAACTACAAAGCT
CAGCTTACACGATTAAATCATATCACTAATTGTAATGGAGCTGTTCTTAGTGTAGAAGAGCTTTTAATTG
GTGGAGAAATGATTAAAGCCGGCACATTAACCTTAGAGGAAGTGAGGCGGAAATTTAATAACGGCGAGAT
AAACTTTTAATAGCTCGAGATATGAAGATGAAGATGAAATATTTGGTGTGTCAAATAAAAAGCTTGTGTG
CTTAAGTTTGTGTTTTTTTCTTGGCTTGTTGTGTTATGAATTTGTGGCTTTTTCTAATATTAAATGAATG
TAAGATCACATTATAATGAATAAACAAATGTTTCTATAATCCATTGTGAATGTTTTGTTGGATCTCTTCT
GCAGCATATAACTACTGTATGTGCTATGGTATGGACTATGGAATATGATTAAAGATAAGGAGCTCAAACT
ATCAGTGTTTGACAGGATATATTGGCGGGTAAACCTAAGAGAAAAGAGCGTTTATTAGAATAATCGGATA
TTTAAAAGGGCGTGAAAAGGTTTATCCGTTCGTCCATTTGTATGTGCATGCCAACCACAGGGTTCCCCTC
GGGATCAAAGTACTTTGATCCAACCCCTCCGCTGCTATAGTGCAGTCGGCTTCTGACGTTCAGTGCAGCC
GTCTTCTGAAAACGACATGTCGCACAAGTCCTAAGTTACGCGACAGGCTGCCGCCCTGCCCTTTTCCTGG
CGTTTTCTTGTCGCGTGTTTTAGTCGCATAAAGTAGAATACTTGCGACTAGAACCGGAGACATTACGCCA
TGAACAAGAGCGCCGCCGCTGGCCTGCTGGGCTATGCCCGCGTCAGCACCGACGACCAGGACTTGACCAA
CCAACGGGCCGAACTGCACGCGGCCGGCTGCACCAAGCTGTTTTCCGAGAAGATCACCGGCACCAGGCGC
GACCGCCCGGAGCTGGCCAGGATGCTTGACCACCTACGCCCTGGCGACGTTGTGACAGTGACCAGGCTAG
ACCGCCTGGCCCGCAGCACCCGCGACCTACTGGACATTGCCGAGCGCATCCAGGAGGCCGGCGCGGGCCT
GCGTAGCCTGGCAGAGCCGTGGGCCGACACCACCACGCCGGCCGGCCGCATGGTGTTGACCGTGTTCGCC
GGCATTGCCGAGTTCGAGCGTTCCCTAATCATCGACCGCACCCGGAGCGGGCGCGAGGCCGCCAAGGCCC
GAGGCGTGAAGTTTGGCCCCCGCCCTACCCTCACCCCGGCACAGATCGCGCACGCCCGCGAGCTGATCGA
CCAGGAAGGCCGCACCGTGAAAGAGGCGGCTGCACTGCTTGGCGTGCATCGCTCGACCCTGTACCGCGCA
CTTGAGCGCAGCGAGGAAGTGACGCCCACCGAGGCCAGGCGGCGCGGTGCCTTCCGTGAGGACGCATTGA
CCGAGGCCGACGCCCTGGCGGCCGCCGAGAATGAACGCCAAGAGGAACAAGCATGAAACCGCACCAGGAC
GGCCAGGACGAACCGTTTTTCATTACCGAAGAGATCGAGGCGGAGATGATCGCGGCCGGGTACGTGTTCG
AGCCGCCCGCGCACGGCTCAACCGTGCGGCTGCATGAAATCCTGGCCGGTTTGTCTGATGCCAAGCTGGC
GGCCTGGCCGGCCAGCTTGGCCGCTGAAGAAACCGAGCGCCGCCGTCTAAAAAGGTGATGTGTATTTGAG
TAAAACAGCTTGCGTCATGCGGTCGCTGCGTATATGATGCGATGAGTAAATAAACAAATACGCAAGGGGA
ACGCATGAAGGTTATCGCTGTACTTAACCAGAAAGGCGGGTCAGGCAAGACGACCATCGCAACCCATCTA
GCCCGCGCCCTGCAACTCGCCGGGGCCGATGTTCTGTTAGTCGATTCCGATCCCCAGGGCAGTGCCCGCG
ATTGGGCGGCCGTGCGGGAAGATCAACCGCTAACCGTTGTCGGCATCGACCGCCCGACGATTGACCGCGA
CGTGAAGGCCATCGGCCGGCGCGACTTCGTAGTGATCGACGGAGCGCCCCAGGCGGCGGACTTGGCTGTG
TCCGCGATCAAGGCAGCCGACTTCGTGCTGATTCCGGTGCAGCCAAGCCCTTACGACATATGGGCCACCG
CCGACCTGGTGGAGCTGGTTAAGCAGCGCATTGAGGTCACGGATGGAAGGCTACAAGCGGCCTTTGTCGT
GTCGCGGGCGATCAAAGGCACGCGCATCGGCGGTGAGGTTGCCGAGGCGCTGGCCGGGTACGAGCTGCCC
ATTCTTGAGTCCCGTATCACGCAGCGCGTGAGCTACCCAGGCACTGCCGCCGCCGGCACAACCGTTCTTG
AATCAGAACCCGAGGGCGACGCTGCCCGCGAGGTCCAGGCGCTGGCCGCTGAAATTAAATCAAAACTCAT
TTGAGTTAATGAGGTAAAGAGAAAATGAGCAAAAGCACAAACACGCTAAGTGCCGGCCGTCCGAGCGCAC
GCAGCAGCAAGGCTGCAACGTTGGCCAGCCTGGCAGACACGCCAGCCATGAAGCGGGTCAACTTTCAGTT
GCCGGCGGAGGATCACACCAAGCTGAAGATGTACGCGGTACGCCAAGGCAAGACCATTACCGAGCTGCTA
TCTGAATACATCGCGCAGCTACCAGAGTAAATGAGCAAATGAATAAATGAGTAGATGAATTTTAGCGGCT
AAAGGAGGCGGCATGGAAAATCAAGAACAACCAGGCACCGACGCCGTGGAATGCCCCATGTGTGGAGGAA
CGGGCGGTTGGCCAGGCGTAAGCGGCTGGGTTGTCTGCCGGCCCTGCAATGGCACTGGAACCCCCAAGCC
CGAGGAATCGGCGTGACGGTCGCAAACCATCCGGCCCGGTACAAATCGGCGCGGCGCTGGGTGATGACCT
GGTGGAGAAGTTGAAGGCCGCGCAGGCCGCCCAGCGGCAACGCATCGAGGCAGAAGCACGCCCCGGTGAA
TCGTGGCAAGCGGCCGCTGATCGAATCCGCAAAGAATCCCGGCAACCGCCGGCAGCCGGTGCGCCGTCGA
TTAGGAAGCCGCCCAAGGGCGACGAGCAACCAGATTTTTTCGTTCCGATGCTCTATGACGTGGGCACCCG
CGATAGTCGCAGCATCATGGACGTGGCCGTTTTCCGTCTGTCGAAGCGTGACCGACGAGCTGGCGAGGTG
ATCCGCTACGAGCTTCCAGACGGGCACGTAGAGGTTTCCGCAGGGCCGGCCGGCATGGCCAGTGTGTGGG
ATTACGACCTGGTACTGATGGCGGTTTCCCATCTAACCGAATCCATGAACCGATACCGGGAAGGGAAGGG
AGACAAGCCCGGCCGCGTGTTCCGTCCACACGTTGCGGACGTACTCAAGTTCTGCCGGCGAGCCGATGGC
GGAAAGCAGAAAGACGACCTGGTAGAAACCTGCATTCGGTTAAACACCACGCACGTTGCCATGCAGCGTA
CGAAGAAGGCCAAGAACGGCCGCCTGGTGACGGTATCCGAGGGTGAAGCCTTGATTAGCCGCTACAAGAT
CGTAAAGAGCGAAACCGGGCGGCCGGAGTACATCGAGATCGAGCTAGCTGATTGGATGTACCGCGAGATC
ACAGAAGGCAAGAACCCGGACGTGCTGACGGTTCACCCCGATTACTTTTTGATCGATCCCGGCATCGGCC
GTTTTCTCTACCGCCTGGCACGCCGCGCCGCAGGCAAGGCAGAAGCCAGATGGTTGTTCAAGACGATCTA
CGAACGCAGTGGCAGCGCCGGAGAGTTCAAGAAGTTCTGTTTCACCGTGCGCAAGCTGATCGGGTCAAAT
GACCTGCCGGAGTACGATTTGAAGGAGGAGGCGGGGCAGGCTGGCCCGATCCTAGTCATGCGCTACCGCA
ACCTGATCGAGGGCGAAGCATCCGCCGGTTCCTAATGTACGGAGCAGATGCTAGGGCAAATTGCCCTAGC
AGGGGAAAAAGGTCGAAAAGGCCTCTTTCCTGTGGATAGCACGTACATTGGGAACCCAAAGCCGTACATT
GGGAACCGGAACCCGTACATTGGGAACCCAAAGCCGTACATTGGGAACCGGTCACACATGTAAGTGACTG
ATATAAAAGAGAAAAAAGGCGATTTTTCCGCCTAAAACTCTTTAAAACTTATTAAAACTCTTAAAACCCG
CCTGGCCTGTGCATAACTGTCTGGCCAGCGCACAGCCGAAGAGCTGCAAAAAGCGCCTACCCTTCGGTCG
CTGCGCTCCCTACGCCCCGCCGCTTCGCGTCGGCCTATCGCGGCCGCTGGCCGCTCAAAAATGGCTGGCC
TACGGCCAGGCAATCTACCAGGGCGCGGACAAGCCGCGCCGTCGCCACTCGACCGCCGGCGCCCACATCA
AGGCACCCTGCCTCGCGCGTTTCGGTGATGACGGTGAAAACCTCTGACACATGCAGCTCCCGGAAACGGT
CACAGCTTGTCTGTAAGCGGATGCCGGGAGCAGACAAGCCCGTCAGGGCGCGTCAGCGGGTGTTGGCGGG
TGTCGGGGCGCAGCCATGACCCAGTCACGTAGCGATAGCGGAGTGTATACTGGCTTAACTATGCGGCATC
AGAGCAGATTGTACTGAGAGTGCACCATATGCGGTGTGAAATACCGCACAGATGCGTAAGGAGAAAATAC
CGCATCAGGCGCTCTTCCGCTTCCTCGCTCACTGACTCGCTGCGCTCGGTCGTTCGGCTGCGGCGAGCGG
TATCAGCTCACTCAAAGGCGGTAATACGGTTATCCACAGAATCAGGGGATAACGCAGGAAAGAACATGTG
AGCAAAAGGCCAGCAAAAGGCCAGGAACCGTAAAAAGGCCGCGTTGCTGGCGTTTTTCCATAGGCTCCGC
CCCCCTGACGAGCATCACAAAAATCGACGCTCAAGTCAGAGGTGGCGAAACCCGACAGGACTATAAAGAT
ACCAGGCGTTTCCCCCTGGAAGCTCCCTCGTGCGCTCTCCTGTTCCGACCCTGCCGCTTACCGGATACCT
GTCCGCCTTTCTCCCTTCGGGAAGCGTGGCGCTTTCTCATAGCTCACGCTGTAGGTATCTCAGTTCGGTG
TAGGTCGTTCGCTCCAAGCTGGGCTGTGTGCACGAACCCCCCGTTCAGCCCGACCGCTGCGCCTTATCCG
GTAACTATCGTCTTGAGTCCAACCCGGTAAGACACGACTTATCGCCACTGGCAGCAGCCACTGGTAACAG
GATTAGCAGAGCGAGGTAT
Features (pLannotate 1.2.2; 35 found; start..end, strand, type, name):
    291..1085    -  CDS            KanR: aminoglycoside phosphotransferase; aphA-3; confers resistance to kanamycin
   1510..1534    +  misc_feature   LB T-DNA repeat: left border repeat from nopaline C58 T-DNA
   1612..1786    -  polyA_signal   CaMV poly(A) signal: cauliflower mosaic virus polyadenylation signal
   1827..2837    -  CDS            HygR: aminoglycoside phosphotransferase from E. coli; aph(4)-Ia; confers resistance to hygromycin
   2876..3552    -  promoter       CaMV 35S promoter (enhanced): cauliflower mosaic virus 35S promoter with a duplicated enhancer region
   4120..4461    +  promoter       CaMV 35S promoter: strong constitutive promoter from cauliflower mosaic virus
   4483..4580    +  5'UTR          OsADH 5'-UTR: translational enhancer from the 5'-UTR of the Oryza sativa alcohol dehydrogenase gene (Sugio et al., 2008)
   4629..4652    +  CDS            3xFLAG (fragment): three tandem FLAG® epitope tags
   4650..5111    +  CDS            avrXa10 (fragment): AVX10_XANOO - Experimental evidence at protein level: Swiss-Prot protein existence level 1. Avirulence protein. Induces the hypersensitive response (HR)in rice plants carrying the resistance gene Xa10. Activity depends on the presence of the core repeat domains; replacement with repeat domains from other proteins (AvrBs3 of X.euvesicatoria (AC P14727) or AvrXa7 of this organism) does not elicit the HR. Probably acts as a transcription factor in its host plant (rice) to induce plant resistance or disease. From Xanthomonas oryzae pv. oryzae.
   5121..5423    -  CDS            ccdB: CCDB_ECOLI - Also known as G, letB, letD. Experimental evidence at protein level: Swiss-Prot protein existence level 1. Toxic component of a type II toxin-antitoxin (TA) system, functioning in plasmid maintainence. Responsible for the post- segregational killing (PSK) of plasmid-free cells, also referred to as a plasmid addiction system. Half-life of over 2 hours. Cell killing by CcdB is accompanied by filamentation, defects in chromosome and plasmid segregation, defects in cell division, formation of anucleate cells, decreased DNA synthesis and plasmid loss. Interferes with the activity of DN
   5428..5586    -  CDS            ccdA (fragment): CCDA_ECO57 - Also known as H, letA. Experimental evidence at protein level: Swiss-Prot protein existence level 1. Antitoxin component of a type II toxin-antitoxin (TA) system which inhibits the post-segregational killing (PSK) of plasmid-free cells, also referred to as a plasmid addiction system. Binds to and blocks the activity of CcdB; will also remove bound CcdB protein from the CcdB-GyrA complex by forming a CcdA-CcdB complex, a process termed rejuvenation. Functions as a transcriptional corepressor for the ccdAB operon, repression also requires CcdB (By similarity). From Escherichia coli
   5677..5742    -  intron         PDK intron (fragment): pdk; modified pyruvate orthophosphate dikinase intron from Flaveria trinervia 3.0
   5747..5905    +  CDS            avrBs3 (fragment): AVRB3_XANEU - Experimental evidence at protein level: Swiss-Prot protein existence level 1. Avirulence protein. Acts as a transcription factor in C.annuum plants. In susceptible plants lacking the Bs3 resistance gene induces expression of a number of genes, including genes homologous to a family of auxin-induced genes, alpha-expansin genes, pectate lyase, anthocyanidin glucoside rhamnosyl transferase and at least one transcription factor, UPA20. Their expression leads to plant hypertrophy in mesophyll cells, probably mainly mediated by UPA20 (PubMed:17962565). In resistant plants induces the h
   5894..6481    +  CDS            fokIR (fragment): T2F1_PLAOK - Also known as rfoKI. Experimental evidence at protein level: Swiss-Prot protein existence level 1. Recognizes the double-stranded sequence 5'-GGATG-3'/3'-CATCC- 5' and cleaves respectively 14 bases after G-1 and 13 bases before C-1. From Planomicrobium okeanokoites (Planococcus okeanokoites) (Flavobacterium okeanokoites).
   6497..6546    +  CDS            P2A (fragment): 2A peptide from porcine teschovirus-1 polyprotein Eukaryotic ribosomes fail to insert a peptide bond between the Gly and Pro residues, yielding separate polypeptides.
   6557..6622    +  CDS            3xFLAG: three tandem FLAG® epitope tags, followed by an enterokinase cleavage site
   6620..7081    +  CDS            avrXa10 (fragment): AVX10_XANOO - Experimental evidence at protein level: Swiss-Prot protein existence level 1. Avirulence protein. Induces the hypersensitive response (HR)in rice plants carrying the resistance gene Xa10. Activity depends on the presence of the core repeat domains; replacement with repeat domains from other proteins (AvrBs3 of X.euvesicatoria (AC P14727) or AvrXa7 of this organism) does not elicit the HR. Probably acts as a transcription factor in its host plant (rice) to induce plant resistance or disease. From Xanthomonas oryzae pv. oryzae.
   7089..7107    -  rep_origin     f1 ori (fragment): f1 bacteriophage origin of replication; arrow indicates direction of (+) strand synthesis
   7112..7267    -  CDS            lacZα (fragment): LacZα fragment of β-galactosidase; lacZ fragment
   7275..7293    +  promoter       T7 promoter: promoter for bacteriophage T7 RNA polymerase
   7341..7359    -  promoter       T3 promoter: promoter for bacteriophage T3 RNA polymerase
   7402..7424    -  protein_bind   lac operator (fragment): The lac repressor binds to the lac operator to inhibit transcription in E. coli. This inhibition can be relieved by adding lactose or isopropyl-β-D-thiogalactopyranoside (IPTG). lac repressor encoded by lacI
   7428..7458    -  promoter       lac promoter: promoter for the E. coli lac operon
   7473..7494    -  protein_bind   CAP binding site: CAP binding activates transcription in the presence of cAMP. E. coli catabolite activator protein
   7533..7691    +  CDS            avrBs3 (fragment): AVRB3_XANEU - Experimental evidence at protein level: Swiss-Prot protein existence level 1. Avirulence protein. Acts as a transcription factor in C.annuum plants. In susceptible plants lacking the Bs3 resistance gene induces expression of a number of genes, including genes homologous to a family of auxin-induced genes, alpha-expansin genes, pectate lyase, anthocyanidin glucoside rhamnosyl transferase and at least one transcription factor, UPA20. Their expression leads to plant hypertrophy in mesophyll cells, probably mainly mediated by UPA20 (PubMed:17962565). In resistant plants induces the h
   7680..8267    +  CDS            FokI cleavage domain: nonspecific DNA cleavage domain of the FokI endonuclease (Li et al., 1992) must dimerize to be catalytically active
   8281..8529    +  terminator     HSP terminator: efficient transcription terminator from the Arabidopsis thaliana heat shock protein 18.2 gene (Nagaya et al., 2010)
   8550..8574    +  misc_feature   RB T-DNA repeat: right border repeat from nopaline C58 T-DNA
   8914..9315    +  CDS            Y4CG_SINFN (fragment): Protein inferred from homology: Swiss-Prot protein existence level 3. From Sinorhizobium fredii (strain NBRC 101917 / NGR234).
   9875..10504   +  CDS            pVS1 StaA: stability protein from the Pseudomonas plasmid pVS1 (Heeb et al., 2000)
  10937..12005   +  CDS            pVS1 RepA (fragment): replication protein from the Pseudomonas plasmid pVS1 (Heeb et al., 2000)
  12071..12265   +  rep_origin     pVS1 oriV: origin of replication for the Pseudomonas plasmid pVS1 (Heeb et al., 2000)
  12468..12507   +  CDS            rop (fragment): Rop protein, which maintains plasmids at low copy number; rop
  12609..12749   +  misc_feature   bom: basis of mobility region from pBR322
  12935..204     -  rep_origin     ori (across the origin): high-copy-number ColE1/pMB1/pBR322/pUC origin of replication
