>Addgene plasmid #91132 | pDIRECT_21J | addgene full sequence | sequence record 182256 | Addgene NGS Result
GTAGGCGGTGCTACAGAGTTCTTGAAGTGGTGGCCTAACTACGGCTACACTAGAAGGACAGTATTTGGTA
TCTGCGCTCTGCTGAAGCCAGTTACCTTCGGAAAAAGAGTTGGTAGCTCTTGATCCGGCAAACAAACCAC
CGCTGGTAGCGGTGGTTTTTTTGTTTGCAAGCAGCAGATTACGCGCAGAAAAAAAGGATCTCAAGAAGAT
CCTTTGATCTTTTCTACGGGGTCTGACGCTCAGTGGAACGAAAACTCACGTTAAGGGATTTTGGTCATGC
ATTCTAGGTACTAAAACAATTCATCCAGTAAAATATAATATTTTATTTTCTCCCAATCAGGCTTGATCCC
CAGTAAGTCAAAAAATAGCTCGACATACTGTTCTTCCCCGATATCCTCCCTGATCGACCGGACGCAGAAG
GCAATGTCATACCACTTGTCCGCCCTGCCGCTTCTCCCAAGATCAATAAAGCCACTTACTTTGCCATCTT
TCACAAAGATGTTGCTGTCTCCCAGGTCGCCGTGGGAAAAGACAAGTTCCTCTTCGGGCTTTTCCGTCTT
TAAAAAATCATACAGCTCGCGCGGATCTTTAAATGGAGTGTCTTCTTCCCAGTTTTCGCAATCCACATCG
GCCAGATCGTTATTCAGTAAGTAATCCAATTCGGCTAAGCGGCTGTCTAAGCTATTCGTATAGGGACAAT
CCGATATGTCGATGGAGTGAAAGAGCCTGATGCACTCCGCATACAGCTCGATAATCTTTTCAGGGCTTTG
TTCATCTTCATACTCTTCCGAGCAAAGGACGCCATCGGCCTCACTCATGAGCAGATTGCTCCAGCCATCA
TGCCGTTCAAAGTGCAGGACCTTTGGAACAGGCAGCTTTCCTTCCAGCCATAGCATCATGTCCTTTTCCC
GTTCCACATCATAGGTGGTCCCTTTATACCGGCTGTCCGTCATTTTTAAATATAGGTTTTCATTTTCTCC
CACCAGCTTATATACCTTAGCAGGAGACATTCCTTCCGTATCTTTTACGCAGCGGTATTTTTCGATCAGT
TTTTTCAATTCCGGTGATATTCTCATTTTAGCCATTTATTATTTCCTTCCTCTTTTCTACAGTATTTAAA
GATACCCCAAGAAGCTAATTATAACAAGACGAACTCCAATTCACTGTTCCTTGCATTCTAAAACCTTAAA
TACCAGAAAACAGCTTTTTCAAAGTTGTTTTCAAAGTTGGCGTATAACATAGTATCGACGGAGCCGATTT
TGAAACCGCGGTGATCACAGGCAGCAACGCTCTGTCATCGTTACAATCAACATGCTACCCTCCGCGAGAT
CATCCGTGTTTCAAACCCGGCAGCTTAGTTGCCGTTCTTCCGAATAGCATCGGTAACATGAGCAAAGTCT
GCCGCCTTACAACGGCTCTCCCGCTGACGCCGTCCCGGACTGATGGGCTGCCTGTATCGAGTGGTGATTT
TGTGCCGAGCTGCCGGTCGGGGAGCTGTTGGCTGGCTGGTGGCAGGATATATTGTGGTGTAAACAAATTG
ACGCTTAGACAACTTAATAACACATTGCGGACGTTTTTAATGTACTGAATTAACGCCGAATTAATTCGGG
GGATCTGGATTTTAGTACTGGATTTTGGTTTTAGGAATTAGAAATTTTATTGATAGAAGTATTTTACAAA
TACAAATACATACTAAGGGTTTCTTATATGCTCAACACATGAGCGAAACCCTATAGGAACCCTAATTCCC
TTATCTGGGAACTACTCACACATTATTATGGAGAAAATAGAGCTTGTCGATCGTTAATTAATCACCTCCA
AGATCCCGGACGAGTGCTGGGGCGTCGGTTTCCACTATCGGCGAGTACTTCTACACAGCCATCGGTCCAG
ACGGCCGCGCTTCTGCGGGCGATTTGTGTACGCCCGACAGTCCCGGCTCCGGATCGGACGATTGCGTCGC
ATCGACCCTGCGCCCAAGCTGCATCATCGAAATTGCCGTCAACCAAGCTCTGATAGAGTTGGTCAAGACC
AATGCGGAGCATATACGCCCGGAGCCGCGGCGATCCTGCAAGCTCCGGATGCCTCCGCTCGAAGTAGCGC
GTCTGCTGCTCCATACAAGCCAACCACGGCCTCCAGAAGAAGATGTTGGCGACCTCGTATTGGGAATCCC
CGAACATCGCCTCGCTCCAGTCAATGACCGCTGTTATGCGGCCATTGTCCGTCAGGACATTGTTGGAGCC
GAAATCCGCGTGCACGAGGTGCCGGACTTCGGGGCAGTCCTCGGCCCAAAGCATCAGCTCATCGAGAGCC
TGCGCGACGGACGCACTGACGGTGTCGTCCATCACAGTTTGCCAGTGATACACATGGGGATCAGCAATCG
CGCATATGAAATCACGCCATGTAGTGTATTGACCGATTCCTTGCGGTCCGAATGGGCCGAACCCGCTCGT
CTGGCTAAGATCGGCCGCAGCGATCGCATCCATGGCCTCCGCGACCGGCTGCAGAACAGCGGGCAGTTCG
GTTTCAGGCAGGTCTTGCAACGTGACACCCTGTGCACGGCGGGAGATGCAATAGGTCAGGCTCTCGCTGA
ATTCCCCAATGTCAAGCACTTCCGGAATCGGGAGCGCGGCCGATGCAAAGTGCCGATAAACATAACGATC
TTTGTAGAAACCATCGGCGCAGCTATTTACCCGCAGGACATATCCACGCCCTCCTACATCGAAGCTGAAA
GCACGAGATTCTTCGCCCTCCGAGAGCTGCATCAGGTCGGACACGCTGTCGAACTTTTCGATCAGAAACT
TCTCGACAGACGTCGCGGTGAGTTCAGGCTTTTTCATCCTAGGAGAGATAGATTTGTAGAGAGAGACTGG
TGATTTCAGCGTGTCCTCTCCAAATGAAATGAACTTCCTTATATAGAGGAAGGGTCTTGCGAAGGATAGT
GGGATTGTGCGTCATCCCTTACGTCAGTGGAGATATCACATCAATCCACTTGCTTTGAAGACGTGGTTGG
AACGTCTTCTTTTTCCACGATGCTCCTCGTGGGTGGGGGTCCATCTTTGGGACCACTGTCGGCAGAGGCA
TCTTGAACGATAGCCTTTCCTTTATCGCAATGATGGCATTTGTAGGTGCCACCTTCCTTTTCTACTGTCC
TTTTGATGAAGTGACAGATAGCTGGGCAATGGAATCCGAGGAGGTTTCCCGATATTACCCTTTGTTGAAA
AGTCTCAATAGCCCTTTGGTCTTCTGAGACTGTATCTTTGATATTCTTGGAGTAGACGAGAGTGTCGTGC
TCCACCATGTTCACATCAATCCACTTGCTTTGAAGACGTGGTTGGAACGTCTTCTTTTTCCACGATGCTC
CTCGTGGGTGGGGGTCCATCTTTGGGACCACTGTCGGCAGAGGCATCTTGAACGATAGCCTTTCCTTTAT
CGCAATGATGGCATTTGTAGGTGCCACCTTCCTTTTCTACTGTCCTTTTGATGAAGTGACAGATAGCTGG
GCAATGGAATCCGAGGAGGTTTCCCGATATTACCCTTTGTTGAAAAGTCTCAATAGCCCTTTGGTCTTCT
GAGACTGTATCTTTGATATTCTTGGAGTAGACGAGAGTGTCGTGCTCCACCATGGGCGCGCCAGATTTGC
CTTTTCAATTTCAGAAAGAATGCTAACCCACAGATGGTTAGAGAGGCTTACGCAGCAGGTATCATCAAGA
CGATCTACCCGAGCAATAATCTCCAGGAAATCAAATACCTTCCCAAGAAGGTTAAAGATGCAGTCAAAAG
ATTCAGGACTAACTGCATCAAGAACACAGAGAAAGATATATTTCTCAAGATCAGAAGTACTATTCCAGTA
TGGACGATTCAAGGCTTGCTTCACAAACCAAGGCAAGTAATAGAGATTGGAGTCTCTAAAAAGGTAGTTC
CCACTGAATCAAAGGCCATGGAGTCAAAGATTCAAATAGAGGACCTAACAGAACTCGCCGTAAAGACTGG
CGAACAGTTCATACAGAGTCTCTTACGACTCAATGACAAGAAGAAAATCTTCGTCAACATGGTGGAGCAC
GACACACTTGTCTACTCCAAAAATATCAAAGATACAGTCTCAGAAGACCAAAGGGCAATTGAGACTTTTC
AACAAAGGGTAATATCCGGAAACCTCCTCGGATTCCATTGCCCAGCTATCTGTCACTTTATTGTGAAGAT
AGTGGAAAAGGAAGGTGGCTCCTACAAATGCCATCATTGCGATAAAGGAAAGGCCATCGTTGAAGATGCC
TCTGCCGACAGTGGTCCCAAAGATGGACCCCCACCCACGAGGAGCATCGTGGAAAAAGAAGACGTTCCAA
CCACGTCTTCAAAGCAAGTGGATTGATGTGATATCTCCACTGACGTAAGGGATGACGCACAATCCCACTA
TCCTTCGCAAGACCCTTCCTCTATATAAGGAAGTTCATTTCATTTGGAGAGAACACGGGGGACTCCTGCA
GGGAATTCCAAGCAACGAACTGCGAGTGATTCAAGAAAAAAGAAAACCTGAGCTTTCGATCTCTTCGGAG
TGGTTTCTTGTTCTTTGAAAAAGAGGGGGAAGCATGGATTATAAGGATCACGATGGCGACTACAAGGACC
ACGATATTGACTACAAAGACGATGACGATAAAATGGCTCCTAAGAAAAAGCGCAAAGTCGGTATCCATGG
CGTTCCCTCTAGAATGGTGGATCTACGCACGCTCGGCTACAGTCAGCAGCAGCAAGAGAAGATCAAACCG
AAGGTGCGTTCGACAGTGGCGCAGCACCACGAGGCACTGGTGGGCCATGGGTTTACACACGCGCACATCG
TTGCGCTCAGCCAACACCCGGCAGCGTTAGGGACCGTCGCTGTCACGTATCAGCACATAATCACGGCGTT
GCCAGAGGCGACACACGAAGACATCGTTGGCGTCGGCAAACAGTGGTCCGGCGCACGCGCCCTGGAGGCC
TTGCTCACGGATGCGGGGGAGTTGAGAGGTCCGCCGTTACAGTTGGACACAGGCCAACTTGTGAAGATTG
CAAAACGTGGCGGCGTGACCGCAATGGAGGCAGTGCATGCCAGCAGGAATGCGTTAACAGGTGCCCCCCT
GGAGACGTTATATTCCCCAGAACATCAGGTTAATGGCGTTTTTGATGTCATTTTCGCGGTGGCTGAGATC
AGCCACTTCTTCCCCGATAACGGAAACCGGCACACTGGCCATATCGGTGGTCATCATGCGCCAGCTTTCA
TCCCCGATATGCACCACCGGGTAAAGTTCACGGGAGACTTTATCTGACAGCAGACGTGCACTGGCCAGGG
GGATCACCATCCGTCGCCCGGGCGTGTCAATAATATCACTCTGTACATCCACAAACAGACGATAACGGCT
CTCTCTTTTATAGGTGTAAACCTTAAACTGCATTTCACCAGCCCCTGTTCTCGTCAGCAAAAGAGCCGTT
CATTTCAATAAACCGGGCGACCTCAGCCATCCCTTCCTGATTTTCCGCTTTCCAGCGTTCGGCACGCAGA
CGACGGGCTTCATTCTGCATGGTTGTGCTTACCAGACCGGAGATATTGACATCATATATGCCTTGAGCAA
CTGATAGCTGTCGCTGTCAACTGTCACTGTAATACGCTGCTTCATAGCATACCTCCTTTTGACATACTTC
GGGTATACATATCAGTATATATTCTTATACCGCAAAAATCAGCGCGCAAATACGCATACTGTTATCTGGC
TTCGTCTCCAACGACCACCTCGTCGCCTTGGCCTGCCTCGGCGGACGTCCTGCCATGGATGCAGTGAAAA
AGGGATTGCCGCACGCGCCGGAATTGATCAGAAGAGTCAATCGCCGTATTGGCGAACGCACGTCCCATCG
CGTTGCCGGATCCCAGCTGGTGAAGTCCGAGCTGGAAGAAAAAAAGAGCGAGCTGCGCCACAAGCTCAAG
TACGTGCCCCACGAGTACATCGAGCTGATCGAGATCGCCCGCAACAGCACCCAAGACCGCATCCTGGAGA
TGAAAGTGATGGAGTTCTTCATGAAGGTGTACGGCTACCGCGGCAAGCACCTGGGCGGCTCCCGCAAGCC
CGATGGCGCCATCTACACCGTGGGCTCCCCCATCGACTATGGCGTCATTGTCGACACCAAGGCCTACTCC
GGCGGCTACAACTTACCCATCGGTCAGGCCGACGAGATGCAACGCTACGTGAAGGAGAACCAGACCCGCA
ATAAGCACATTAATCCCAACGAGTGGTGGAAGGTGTACCCCTCCTCCGTGACCGAGTTCAAATTCCTGTT
CGTGTCCGGCCACTTCAAGGGCAATTATAAGGCCCAACTGACCCGCCTGAACCGCAAGACCAACTGCAAC
GGCGCCGTGCTGTCCGTGGAGGAACTGCTGATCGGCGGCGAGATGATCAAGGCTGGTACCCTGACCCTGG
AAGAGGTGCGCCGCAAGTTCAACAATGGTGAAATCAATTTCAGGTCCGGAAGCGGCGCCACGAACTTCTC
TCTGTTAAAGCAAGCAGGTGACGTGGAAGAAAACCCAGGGCCCATGGACTACAAAGACCATGACGGTGAT
TATAAAGATCATGACATCGATTACAAGGATGACGATGACAAGATGGCCCCCAAGAAGAAGAGGAAGGTGG
GCATTCACGGGGTGCCGGCTAGCATGGTGGATCTACGCACGCTCGGCTACAGTCAGCAGCAGCAAGAGAA
GATCAAACCGAAGGTGCGTTCGACAGTGGCGCAGCACCACGAGGCACTGGTGGGCCATGGGTTTACACAC
GCGCACATCGTTGCGCTCAGCCAACACCCGGCAGCGTTAGGGACCGTCGCTGTCACGTATCAGCACATAA
TCACGGCGTTGCCAGAGGCGACACACGAAGACATCGTTGGCGTCGGCAAACAGTGGTCCGGCGCACGCGC
CCTGGAGGCCTTGCTCACGGATGCGGGGGAGTTGAGAGGTCCGCCGTTACAGTTGGACACAGGCCAACTT
GTGAAGATTGCAAAACGTGGCGGCGTGACCGCAATGGAGGCAGTGCATGCATCGCGCAATGCACTGACGG
GTGCCCCCCTGGAGACCGGCGCCGCTACAGGGCGCGTCCCATTCGCCATTCAGGCTGCGCAACTGTTGGG
AAGGGCGATCGGTGCGGGCCTCTTCGCTATTACGCCAGCTGGCGAAAGGGGGATGTGCTGCAAGGCGATT
AAGTTGGGTAACGCCAGGGTTTTCCCAGTCACGACGTTGTAAAACGACGGCCAGTGAGCGCGCGTAATAC
GACTCACTATAGGGCGAATTGGGTACCGGGCCGCCCCTTGAGGTCCTCCAGCTTTTGTTCCCTTTAGTGA
GGGTTAATTGCGCGCTTGGCGTAATCATGGTCATAGCTGTTTCCTGTGTGAAATTGTTATCCGCTCACAA
TTCCACACAACATACGAGCCGGAAGCATAAAGTGTAAAGCCTGGGGTGCCTAATGAGTGAGCTAACTCAC
ATTAATTGCGTTGCGCTCACTGCCCGCTTTCCACCGGTGGTCTCCAACGATCATCTGGTGGCACTCGCGT
GCCTCGGCGGACGTCCTGCCATGGATGCAGTGAAAAAGGGATTGCCGCACGCGCCGGAATTGATCAGAAG
AGTCAATCGCCGTATTGGCGAACGCACGTCCCATCGCGTTGCCAGATCTCAACTAGTCAAAAGTGAACTG
GAGGAGAAGAAATCTGAACTTCGTCATAAATTGAAATATGTGCCTCATGAATATATTGAATTAATTGAAA
TTGCCAGAAATTCCACTCAGGATAGAATTCTTGAAATGAAGGTAATGGAATTTTTTATGAAAGTTTATGG
ATATAGAGGTAAACATTTGGGTGGATCAAGGAAACCGGACGGAGCAATTTATACTGTCGGATCTCCTATT
GATTACGGTGTGATCGTGGATACTAAAGCTTATAGCGGAGGTTATAATCTGCCAATTGGCCAAGCAGATG
AAATGGAGCGATATGTCGAAGAAAATCAAACACGAGACAAACATCTCAACCCTAATGAATGGTGGAAAGT
CTATCCATCTTCTGTAACGGAATTTAAGTTTTTATTTGTGAGTGGTCACTTTAAAGGAAACTACAAAGCT
CAGCTTACACGATTAAATCATATCACTAATTGTAATGGAGCTGTTCTTAGTGTAGAAGAGCTTTTAATTG
GTGGAGAAATGATTAAAGCCGGCACATTAACCTTAGAGGAAGTGAGGCGGAAATTTAATAACGGCGAGAT
AAACTTTTAATAGCTCGAGATATGAAGATGAAGATGAAATATTTGGTGTGTCAAATAAAAAGCTTGTGTG
CTTAAGTTTGTGTTTTTTTCTTGGCTTGTTGTGTTATGAATTTGTGGCTTTTTCTAATATTAAATGAATG
TAAGATCACATTATAATGAATAAACAAATGTTTCTATAATCCATTGTGAATGTTTTGTTGGATCTCTTCT
GCAGCATATAACTACTGTATGTGCTATGGTATGGACTATGGAATATGATTAAAGATAAGGAGCTCAAACT
ATCAGTGTTTGACAGGATATATTGGCGGGTAAACCTAAGAGAAAAGAGCGTTTATTAGAATAATCGGATA
TTTAAAAGGGCGTGAAAAGGTTTATCCGTTCGTCCATTTGTATGTGCATGCCAACCACAGGGTTCCCCTC
GGGATCAAAGTACTTTGATCCAACCCCTCCGCTGCTATAGTGCAGTCGGCTTCTGACGTTCAGTGCAGCC
GTCTTCTGAAAACGACATGTCGCACAAGTCCTAAGTTACGCGACAGGCTGCCGCCCTGCCCTTTTCCTGG
CGTTTTCTTGTCGCGTGTTTTAGTCGCATAAAGTAGAATACTTGCGACTAGAACCGGAGACATTACGCCA
TGAACAAGAGCGCCGCCGCTGGCCTGCTGGGCTATGCCCGCGTCAGCACCGACGACCAGGACTTGACCAA
CCAACGGGCCGAACTGCACGCGGCCGGCTGCACCAAGCTGTTTTCCGAGAAGATCACCGGCACCAGGCGC
GACCGCCCGGAGCTGGCCAGGATGCTTGACCACCTACGCCCTGGCGACGTTGTGACAGTGACCAGGCTAG
ACCGCCTGGCCCGCAGCACCCGCGACCTACTGGACATTGCCGAGCGCATCCAGGAGGCCGGCGCGGGCCT
GCGTAGCCTGGCAGAGCCGTGGGCCGACACCACCACGCCGGCCGGCCGCATGGTGTTGACCGTGTTCGCC
GGCATTGCCGAGTTCGAGCGTTCCCTAATCATCGACCGCACCCGGAGCGGGCGCGAGGCCGCCAAGGCCC
GAGGCGTGAAGTTTGGCCCCCGCCCTACCCTCACCCCGGCACAGATCGCGCACGCCCGCGAGCTGATCGA
CCAGGAAGGCCGCACCGTGAAAGAGGCGGCTGCACTGCTTGGCGTGCATCGCTCGACCCTGTACCGCGCA
CTTGAGCGCAGCGAGGAAGTGACGCCCACCGAGGCCAGGCGGCGCGGTGCCTTCCGTGAGGACGCATTGA
CCGAGGCCGACGCCCTGGCGGCCGCCGAGAATGAACGCCAAGAGGAACAAGCATGAAACCGCACCAGGAC
GGCCAGGACGAACCGTTTTTCATTACCGAAGAGATCGAGGCGGAGATGATCGCGGCCGGGTACGTGTTCG
AGCCGCCCGCGCACGGCTCAACCGTGCGGCTGCATGAAATCCTGGCCGGTTTGTCTGATGCCAAGCTGGC
GGCCTGGCCGGCCAGCTTGGCCGCTGAAGAAACCGAGCGCCGCCGTCTAAAAAGGTGATGTGTATTTGAG
TAAAACAGCTTGCGTCATGCGGTCGCTGCGTATATGATGCGATGAGTAAATAAACAAATACGCAAGGGGA
ACGCATGAAGGTTATCGCTGTACTTAACCAGAAAGGCGGGTCAGGCAAGACGACCATCGCAACCCATCTA
GCCCGCGCCCTGCAACTCGCCGGGGCCGATGTTCTGTTAGTCGATTCCGATCCCCAGGGCAGTGCCCGCG
ATTGGGCGGCCGTGCGGGAAGATCAACCGCTAACCGTTGTCGGCATCGACCGCCCGACGATTGACCGCGA
CGTGAAGGCCATCGGCCGGCGCGACTTCGTAGTGATCGACGGAGCGCCCCAGGCGGCGGACTTGGCTGTG
TCCGCGATCAAGGCAGCCGACTTCGTGCTGATTCCGGTGCAGCCAAGCCCTTACGACATATGGGCCACCG
CCGACCTGGTGGAGCTGGTTAAGCAGCGCATTGAGGTCACGGATGGAAGGCTACAAGCGGCCTTTGTCGT
GTCGCGGGCGATCAAAGGCACGCGCATCGGCGGTGAGGTTGCCGAGGCGCTGGCCGGGTACGAGCTGCCC
ATTCTTGAGTCCCGTATCACGCAGCGCGTGAGCTACCCAGGCACTGCCGCCGCCGGCACAACCGTTCTTG
AATCAGAACCCGAGGGCGACGCTGCCCGCGAGGTCCAGGCGCTGGCCGCTGAAATTAAATCAAAACTCAT
TTGAGTTAATGAGGTAAAGAGAAAATGAGCAAAAGCACAAACACGCTAAGTGCCGGCCGTCCGAGCGCAC
GCAGCAGCAAGGCTGCAACGTTGGCCAGCCTGGCAGACACGCCAGCCATGAAGCGGGTCAACTTTCAGTT
GCCGGCGGAGGATCACACCAAGCTGAAGATGTACGCGGTACGCCAAGGCAAGACCATTACCGAGCTGCTA
TCTGAATACATCGCGCAGCTACCAGAGTAAATGAGCAAATGAATAAATGAGTAGATGAATTTTAGCGGCT
AAAGGAGGCGGCATGGAAAATCAAGAACAACCAGGCACCGACGCCGTGGAATGCCCCATGTGTGGAGGAA
CGGGCGGTTGGCCAGGCGTAAGCGGCTGGGTTGCCTGCCGGCCCTGCAATGGCACTGGAACCCCCAAGCC
CGAGGAATCGGCGTGAGCGGTCGCAAACCATCCGGCCCGGTACAAATCGGCGCGGCGCTGGGTGATGACC
TGGTGGAGAAGTTGAAGGCCGCGCAGGCCGCCCAGCGGCAACGCATCGAGGCAGAAGCACGCCCCGGTGA
ATCGTGGCAAGCGGCCGCTGATCGAATCCGCAAAGAATCCCGGCAACCGCCGGCAGCCGGTGCGCCGTCG
ATTAGGAAGCCGCCCAAGGGCGACGAGCAACCAGATTTTTTCGTTCCGATGCTCTATGACGTGGGCACCC
GCGATAGTCGCAGCATCATGGACGTGGCCGTTTTCCGTCTGTCGAAGCGTGACCGACGAGCTGGCGAGGT
GATCCGCTACGAGCTTCCAGACGGGCACGTAGAGGTTTCCGCAGGGCCGGCCGGCATGGCCAGTGTGTGG
GATTACGACCTGGTACTGATGGCGGTTTCCCATCTAACCGAATCCATGAACCGATACCGGGAAGGGAAGG
GAGACAAGCCCGGCCGCGTGTTCCGTCCACACGTTGCGGACGTACTCAAGTTCTGCCGGCGAGCCGATGG
CGGAAAGCAGAAAGACGACCTGGTAGAAACCTGCATTCGGTTAAACACCACGCACGTTGCCATGCAGCGT
ACGAAGAAGGCCAAGAACGGCCGCCTGGTGACGGTATCCGAGGGTGAAGCCTTGATTAGCCGCTACAAGA
TCGTAAAGAGCGAAACCGGGCGGCCGGAGTACATCGAGATCGAGCTAGCTGATTGGATGTACCGCGAGAT
CACAGAAGGCAAGAACCCGGACGTGCTGACGGTTCACCCCGATTACTTTTTGATCGATCCCGGCATCGGC
CGTTTTCTCTACCGCCTGGCACGCCGCGCCGCAGGCAAGGCAGAAGCCAGATGGTTGTTCAAGACGATCT
ACGAACGCAGTGGCAGCGCCGGAGAGTTCAAGAAGTTCTGTTTCACCGTGCGCAAGCTGATCGGGTCAAA
TGACCTGCCGGAGTACGATTTGAAGGAGGAGGCGGGGCAGGCTGGCCCGATCCTAGTCATGCGCTACCGC
AACCTGATCGAGGGCGAAGCATCCGCCGGTTCCTAATGTACGGAGCAGATGCTAGGGCAAATTGCCCTAG
CAGGGGAAAAAGGTCGAAAAGGCCTCTTTCCTGTGGATAGCACGTACATTGGGAACCCAAAGCCGTACAT
TGGGAACCGGAACCCGTACATTGGGAACCCAAAGCCGTACATTGGGAACCGGTCACACATGTAAGTGACT
GATATAAAAGAGAAAAAAGGCGATTTTTCCGCCTAAAACTCTTTAAAACTTATTAAAACTCTTAAAACCC
GCCTGGCCTGTGCATAACTGTCTGGCCAGCGCACAGCCGAAGAGCTGCAAAAAGCGCCTACCCTTCGGTC
GCTGCGCTCCCTACGCCCCGCCGCTTCGCGTCGGCCTATCGCGGCCGCTGGCCGCTCAAAAATGGCTGGC
CTACGGCCAGGCAATCTACCAGGGCGCGGACAAGCCGCGCCGTCGCCACTCGACCGCCGGCGCCCACATC
AAGGCACCCTGCCTCGCGCGTTTCGGTGATGACGGTGAAAACCTCTGACACATGCAGCTCCCGGAAACGG
TCACAGCTTGTCTGTAAGCGGATGCCGGGAGCAGACAAGCCCGTCAGGGCGCGTCAGCGGGTGTTGGCGG
GTGTCGGGGCGCAGCCATGACCCAGTCACGTAGCGATAGCGGAGTGTATACTGGCTTAACTATGCGGCAT
CAGAGCAGATTGTACTGAGAGTGCACCATATGCGGTGTGAAATACCGCACAGATGCGTAAGGAGAAAATA
CCGCATCAGGCGCTCTTCCGCTTCCTCGCTCACTGACTCGCTGCGCTCGGTCGTTCGGCTGCGGCGAGCG
GTATCAGCTCACTCAAAGGCGGTAATACGGTTATCCACAGAATCAGGGGATAACGCAGGAAAGAACATGT
GAGCAAAAGGCCAGCAAAAGGCCAGGAACCGTAAAAAGGCCGCGTTGCTGGCGTTTTTCCATAGGCTCCG
CCCCCCTGACGAGCATCACAAAAATCGACGCTCAAGTCAGAGGTGGCGAAACCCGACAGGACTATAAAGA
TACCAGGCGTTTCCCCCTGGAAGCTCCCTCGTGCGCTCTCCTGTTCCGACCCTGCCGCTTACCGGATACC
TGTCCGCCTTTCTCCCTTCGGGAAGCGTGGCGCTTTCTCATAGCTCACGCTGTAGGTATCTCAGTTCGGT
GTAGGTCGTTCGCTCCAAGCTGGGCTGTGTGCACGAACCCCCCGTTCAGCCCGACCGCTGCGCCTTATCC
GGTAACTATCGTCTTGAGTCCAACCCGGTAAGACACGACTTATCGCCACTGGCAGCAGCCACTGGTAACA
GGATTAGCAGAGCGAGGTAT
Features (pLannotate 1.2.2; 35 found; start..end, strand, type, name):
    291..1085    -  CDS            KanR: aminoglycoside phosphotransferase; aphA-3; confers resistance to kanamycin
   1510..1534    +  misc_feature   LB T-DNA repeat: left border repeat from nopaline C58 T-DNA
   1612..1786    -  polyA_signal   CaMV poly(A) signal: cauliflower mosaic virus polyadenylation signal
   1827..2837    -  CDS            HygR: aminoglycoside phosphotransferase from E. coli; aph(4)-Ia; confers resistance to hygromycin
   2876..3552    -  promoter       CaMV 35S promoter (enhanced): cauliflower mosaic virus 35S promoter with a duplicated enhancer region
   4120..4461    +  promoter       CaMV 35S promoter: strong constitutive promoter from cauliflower mosaic virus
   4483..4580    +  5'UTR          OsADH 5'-UTR: translational enhancer from the 5'-UTR of the Oryza sativa alcohol dehydrogenase gene (Sugio et al., 2008)
   4629..4652    +  CDS            3xFLAG (fragment): three tandem FLAG® epitope tags
   4650..5111    +  CDS            avrXa10 (fragment): AVX10_XANOO - Experimental evidence at protein level: Swiss-Prot protein existence level 1. Avirulence protein. Induces the hypersensitive response (HR)in rice plants carrying the resistance gene Xa10. Activity depends on the presence of the core repeat domains; replacement with repeat domains from other proteins (AvrBs3 of X.euvesicatoria (AC P14727) or AvrXa7 of this organism) does not elicit the HR. Probably acts as a transcription factor in its host plant (rice) to induce plant resistance or disease. From Xanthomonas oryzae pv. oryzae.
   5121..5423    -  CDS            ccdB: CCDB_ECOLI - Also known as G, letB, letD. Experimental evidence at protein level: Swiss-Prot protein existence level 1. Toxic component of a type II toxin-antitoxin (TA) system, functioning in plasmid maintainence. Responsible for the post- segregational killing (PSK) of plasmid-free cells, also referred to as a plasmid addiction system. Half-life of over 2 hours. Cell killing by CcdB is accompanied by filamentation, defects in chromosome and plasmid segregation, defects in cell division, formation of anucleate cells, decreased DNA synthesis and plasmid loss. Interferes with the activity of DN
   5428..5586    -  CDS            ccdA (fragment): CCDA_ECO57 - Also known as H, letA. Experimental evidence at protein level: Swiss-Prot protein existence level 1. Antitoxin component of a type II toxin-antitoxin (TA) system which inhibits the post-segregational killing (PSK) of plasmid-free cells, also referred to as a plasmid addiction system. Binds to and blocks the activity of CcdB; will also remove bound CcdB protein from the CcdB-GyrA complex by forming a CcdA-CcdB complex, a process termed rejuvenation. Functions as a transcriptional corepressor for the ccdAB operon, repression also requires CcdB (By similarity). From Escherichia coli
   5677..5742    -  intron         PDK intron (fragment): pdk; modified pyruvate orthophosphate dikinase intron from Flaveria trinervia 3.0
   5747..5905    +  CDS            avrBs3 (fragment): AVRB3_XANEU - Experimental evidence at protein level: Swiss-Prot protein existence level 1. Avirulence protein. Acts as a transcription factor in C.annuum plants. In susceptible plants lacking the Bs3 resistance gene induces expression of a number of genes, including genes homologous to a family of auxin-induced genes, alpha-expansin genes, pectate lyase, anthocyanidin glucoside rhamnosyl transferase and at least one transcription factor, UPA20. Their expression leads to plant hypertrophy in mesophyll cells, probably mainly mediated by UPA20 (PubMed:17962565). In resistant plants induces the h
   5894..6481    +  CDS            fokIR (fragment): T2F1_PLAOK - Also known as rfoKI. Experimental evidence at protein level: Swiss-Prot protein existence level 1. Recognizes the double-stranded sequence 5'-GGATG-3'/3'-CATCC- 5' and cleaves respectively 14 bases after G-1 and 13 bases before C-1. From Planomicrobium okeanokoites (Planococcus okeanokoites) (Flavobacterium okeanokoites).
   6497..6546    +  CDS            P2A (fragment): 2A peptide from porcine teschovirus-1 polyprotein Eukaryotic ribosomes fail to insert a peptide bond between the Gly and Pro residues, yielding separate polypeptides.
   6557..6622    +  CDS            3xFLAG: three tandem FLAG® epitope tags, followed by an enterokinase cleavage site
   6620..7081    +  CDS            avrXa10 (fragment): AVX10_XANOO - Experimental evidence at protein level: Swiss-Prot protein existence level 1. Avirulence protein. Induces the hypersensitive response (HR)in rice plants carrying the resistance gene Xa10. Activity depends on the presence of the core repeat domains; replacement with repeat domains from other proteins (AvrBs3 of X.euvesicatoria (AC P14727) or AvrXa7 of this organism) does not elicit the HR. Probably acts as a transcription factor in its host plant (rice) to induce plant resistance or disease. From Xanthomonas oryzae pv. oryzae.
   7089..7107    -  rep_origin     f1 ori (fragment): f1 bacteriophage origin of replication; arrow indicates direction of (+) strand synthesis
   7112..7267    -  CDS            lacZα (fragment): LacZα fragment of β-galactosidase; lacZ fragment
   7275..7293    +  promoter       T7 promoter: promoter for bacteriophage T7 RNA polymerase
   7341..7359    -  promoter       T3 promoter: promoter for bacteriophage T3 RNA polymerase
   7402..7424    -  protein_bind   lac operator (fragment): The lac repressor binds to the lac operator to inhibit transcription in E. coli. This inhibition can be relieved by adding lactose or isopropyl-β-D-thiogalactopyranoside (IPTG). lac repressor encoded by lacI
   7428..7458    -  promoter       lac promoter: promoter for the E. coli lac operon
   7473..7494    -  protein_bind   CAP binding site: CAP binding activates transcription in the presence of cAMP. E. coli catabolite activator protein
   7533..7691    +  CDS            avrBs3 (fragment): AVRB3_XANEU - Experimental evidence at protein level: Swiss-Prot protein existence level 1. Avirulence protein. Acts as a transcription factor in C.annuum plants. In susceptible plants lacking the Bs3 resistance gene induces expression of a number of genes, including genes homologous to a family of auxin-induced genes, alpha-expansin genes, pectate lyase, anthocyanidin glucoside rhamnosyl transferase and at least one transcription factor, UPA20. Their expression leads to plant hypertrophy in mesophyll cells, probably mainly mediated by UPA20 (PubMed:17962565). In resistant plants induces the h
   7680..8267    +  CDS            FokI cleavage domain: nonspecific DNA cleavage domain of the FokI endonuclease (Li et al., 1992) must dimerize to be catalytically active
   8281..8529    +  terminator     HSP terminator: efficient transcription terminator from the Arabidopsis thaliana heat shock protein 18.2 gene (Nagaya et al., 2010)
   8550..8574    +  misc_feature   RB T-DNA repeat: right border repeat from nopaline C58 T-DNA
   8914..9315    +  CDS            Y4CG_SINFN (fragment): Protein inferred from homology: Swiss-Prot protein existence level 3. From Sinorhizobium fredii (strain NBRC 101917 / NGR234).
   9875..10504   +  CDS            pVS1 StaA: stability protein from the Pseudomonas plasmid pVS1 (Heeb et al., 2000)
  10933..12006   +  CDS            pVS1 RepA: replication protein from the Pseudomonas plasmid pVS1 (Heeb et al., 2000)
  12072..12266   +  rep_origin     pVS1 oriV: origin of replication for the Pseudomonas plasmid pVS1 (Heeb et al., 2000)
  12469..12508   +  CDS            rop (fragment): Rop protein, which maintains plasmids at low copy number; rop
  12610..12750   +  misc_feature   bom: basis of mobility region from pBR322
  12936..204     -  rep_origin     ori (across the origin): high-copy-number ColE1/pMB1/pBR322/pUC origin of replication
