[The description below was written by a language model from this plasmid's Addgene catalogue record and pLannotate feature annotations shown in this document.]
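Description:
pDIRECT_21J is a pCAMBIA-derived binary T-DNA vector of about 13.3 kb from a plant genome engineering toolkit, designed for direct cloning of a TALEN pair and delivery into plants by Agrobacterium. The backbone carries a high-copy ColE1/pBR322-type origin with the bom region for E. coli, the pVS1 oriV with RepA and StaA for replication and stability in Agrobacterium, and a kanamycin resistance gene (aphA-3) for bacterial selection. The depositor notes that BsaI and Esp3I sites were removed from the backbone, which fits the use of such type IIS enzymes for assembling inserts. Two sequence records, the depositor's and a repository sequencing result, differ by a single nucleotide in the pVS1 RepA region and are otherwise annotated identically.

Between the nopaline-type left and right borders lie two cassettes. Next to the left border, an enhanced (duplicated-enhancer) CaMV 35S promoter drives the hygromycin phosphotransferase gene with a CaMV poly(A) signal, allowing selection of transformed plant cells. The engineering cassette uses a CaMV 35S promoter and the rice ADH 5′UTR translational enhancer to express one open reading frame, ending at the Arabidopsis HSP18.2 terminator, that encodes two TALEN scaffolds joined by a P2A peptide. Each scaffold has a FLAG-type tag, TAL effector N- and C-terminal segments (annotated as avrXa10 and avrBs3 fragments) and a FokI cleavage domain, which must dimerize to cut. No repeat arrays are present. The first position holds a ccdB counterselection stuffer, which explains propagation in a ccdB-tolerant strain, and the second holds a lacZα cassette suited to blue/white screening. Users presumably replace these placeholders with custom repeat arrays. The record does not specify any target sequence.
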