Addgene plasmid #91132: pDIRECT_21J
Purpose: Direct Cloning, Type: T-DNA, Engineering Reagent: 35S:TALEN, Plant Selection: 2x35S:hpt II
Depositing lab: Daniel Voytas. Depositing organization: University of Minnesota. Publication: A multi-purpose toolkit to enable advanced genome engineering in plants. Cermak T, Curtin SJ, Gil-Humanes J, Cegan R, Kono TJY, Konecna E, Belanto JJ, Starker CG, Mathre JW, Greenstein RL, Voytas DF. Plant Cell. 2017 May 18. pii: tpc.00922.2016. doi: 10.1105/tpc.16.00922. PubMed 28522548.
Backbone
  Vector backbone: pCAMBIA
  Vector type: Plant Expression, TALEN
  Selectable markers: Hygromycin
Growth in bacteria
  Bacterial resistance: Kanamycin, 50 μg/mL
  Growth temperature: 37°C
  Growth strain: ccdB Survival
  Copy number: High Copy
Gene/Insert
  Gene/Insert name: Engineering Reagent: 35S:TALEN
  Species: Synthetic
  Cloning method: Gibson Cloning
  Sequencing primers: 5′ unknown
Terms and licenses: Academic/Nonprofit Terms; Industry Terms: Not Available to Industry
Depositor comments: BsaI and Esp3I sites removed from the backbone
How to cite: pDIRECT_21J was a gift from Daniel Voytas (Addgene plasmid # 91132 ; http://n2t.net/addgene:91132 ; RRID:Addgene_91132)
